>Addgene plasmid #53110 | pME18ST-d5-HT2B | addgene partial sequence | sequence record 83603 | pcDL-F 5'-GTTGCCTTTACTTCTAGGCCT-3'
AAGCTGCGGAATTCCGGAATTTTCCTCGAGGCCACCATGGAAGAGGATGTGTATGCCTCGCTAGGTGCCT
ACAACGACAGCGGTGGCGACGATTGGAGCAGCTCGGAGCACCTGGTCCTGTGGGAGGAGGATGAGACGCA
GCGAACGACTGCTAATGCCACCAGTCGGCATAATCAACTGCATGTGGCCAGGTGGAATGCCACCGGCAAT
GCGACCATCAGCGCGACCTTCGAGGACGTACCCTTCGATGCGAACAACTACTGGGCCCTATTGGCCCTCG
TCCTCGTCCTGGGAACAGCGGCCGGGAACATCCTTGTCTGCCTGGCCATCGCCTGGGAGCGCCGGCTGCA
GAATGTGACCAACTACTTCCTTATGTCGCTGGCCATCACCGATCTCATGGTCGCCGTGCTGGTCATGCCG
CTGGGCATCCTTACGCTGGTGAAAGGCTACTTTCCTTTGGGCTCGGAGCACTGCCTCACCTGGATCTGCC
TGGATGTACTCTTCTGCACGGCCAGCATCATGCACCTGTGCACCATCTCCGTGGACAGATATTTATCGCT
ACGATACCCAATGCGATTTGGCCGGAATAAAACACGTCGGCGGGTCACTCTCAAAATTGTTTTCGTTTGG
CTTCTGAGCATCGCCATGAGCTTGCCCTTGAGCTTGATGTACTCCAAGAATCACGCCTCGGTGCTGGTGA
ATGGAACTTGCCAGATACCGGATCCGGTGTACAAGCTGGTCGGCTCCATTGTATGCTTCTACATTCCACT
GGGCGTGATGCTGCTGACATATTGCCTGACCGTCCGACTTTTGGCCCGGCAGCGCCAGAATCTGGGTGGT
GGACAGCAGACGGCGGCGGCCACTCCCGGATGGGCCAGTGGATGGCTCGGCCAGGCACCGGCCTTGGAAC
GACGATGCACCTGGCGGCGCCTTTTGAAACCGGGTCCAGGTA
