>Addgene plasmid #53110 | pME18ST-d5-HT2B | addgene partial sequence | sequence record 83604 | SV40pA-R 5'-GAAATTTGTGATGCTATTGC-3'
TTGCATTCATTTTATGTTTCAGGTTCAGGGGGAGGTGTGGGAGGTTTTTTCTCTAGACTAGTCTAGCGGC
CGCTTATCTGCTCGGTCGCCAGGCACTCGTGCTCGAATAGCGGCACAGCAGGACCTTCTTGAACGCCTGC
CGGAACACCTTGTTGAAGATGGTGTAGAAGATGGGGTTCACCATGGAGCTAGCGTAGCCCAGCCAGGTGA
CCACGTCGAAGACCCAGTGGCTAATTCGTTCCTCGCACTCCGCGCACACCGTGGGCAGGAGATTGAGGAC
GAAGAATGGCGACCAGAGGATTACGAACGTAAAGAACACCACTCCCAGCACCTTGGTGGCCTTCTGCTCC
AGCCTGATGATCCTGCCGTGGCGCGAGGAGTTTCTGGAGATCACGCTGGAGTTCCGCGAGTGATGAGATC
GCACCGTCTGCTGACGCTGCAACATGCAGGGTGAGGATGTTGTCGTCCTGGTCTTGCCACCACATTCGCC
CGCTCCCTGGTAGTTCATATTCTGGTGACTCCTCAAGGTGGCCGATCTTCTCAACGGTGTGGATGAGTTG
GAGGTGGTCGCTGTTTTGGTGGGCGTCAACAGCAGGGATGTTCGCACTCCGCCAAAACTGCTGCCCCGCC
GACGATGACGACTTGAATCCCACGTGACCACCGAGGCGGTCTTTGAGATGCTCAACTTTCGTCGGCCAGG
ACAAGGAGTTCCCGGAGCAGCCAAGTACCCACTACCATCGCTCTGAACTGTCAGCGAGCTGCCCTGATTG
TGAGCAGAGTGTGGACTGAGGGTGGAGCCAACTGTGGCTGGAGCCGCTCCTGCCGGTCCACCTGTTATGC
CGGCACTCACACTGGAGGTCAATGACTTTTTATTGCCACTACTGCACATGAGTAGCTCCATCTCGCTGGG
CGAACTGCTCACCGCCGTCGTGGTGGTGGTCACTCGGAAGGCGGACGAAATAATCTTCACCTCCGCCGAT
TTCACACAATTCTGGAGCGGTCTGTCCCCAAAATACGGACAAGTGCAAACCGAGGGCAGCTGCAGGTAGT
CCGACTGATGATTCT
