[The description below was written by a language model from this plasmid's Addgene catalogue record.]
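Description:
pME18ST-d5-HT2B is an expression plasmid carrying the Drosophila melanogaster serotonin receptor 5-HT2B (gene CG42796) in the pME18ST backbone. The receptor coding sequence was inserted by restriction cloning between XhoI and NotI sites, both of which remain intact, so the insert can be excised or exchanged with the same enzymes. The plasmid is propagated in standard E. coli cloning strains under ampicillin selection. Its copy number is listed as unknown, and the origin of replication is not given.

The record does not explicitly name the promoter, the polyadenylation signal, any epitope tags or the intended host cell type, and no feature table is available to confirm them. The recommended sequencing primers offer indirect hints. The forward primer is a pcDL-type primer, a name associated with the SRα-promoter family of mammalian expression vectors, and the reverse primer anneals in an SV40 polyadenylation region. This suggests that the insert sits between a mammalian-type promoter and an SV40 poly(A) signal, as expected for a vector used for heterologous expression in cultured cells, but this is an inference rather than a stated fact.

The stated purpose is simply expression of Drosophila 5-HT2B. The construct comes from a study that used small-molecule drug screening in flies and identified the 5-HT2A receptor as a target for modulating feeding. A cloned 5-HT2B receptor would plausibly serve there for characterising or comparing the pharmacology of fly serotonin receptor subtypes, although the record does not describe the specific assays.
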