Addgene plasmid #53110: pME18ST-d5-HT2B
Purpose: Expression of Drosophila 5-HT2B
Depositing lab: Leslie Vosshall. Depositing organization: Rockefeller University. Publication: Small molecule drug screening in Drosophila identifies the 5HT2A receptor as a feeding modulation target. Gasque G, Conway S, Huang J, Rao Y, Vosshall LB. Sci Rep. 2013;3:srep02120. doi: 10.1038/srep02120. PubMed 23817146.
Backbone
  Vector backbone: pME18ST
Growth in bacteria
  Bacterial resistance: Ampicillin, 100 μg/mL
  Growth temperature: 37°C
  Growth strain: DH5alpha
  Copy number: Unknown
Gene/Insert
  Gene/Insert name: 5HT2B (alt name: CG42796)
  Species: D. melanogaster (fly)
  Entrez Gene: CG42796 (a.k.a. Dmel_CG42796, CG7994, CG8007, Dmel\CG42796, Dmel_CG7994, Dmel_CG8007, anon-WO0170980.94, anon-WO0170980.95, anon-WO0170980.97, anon-WO0170980.98)
  Cloning method: Restriction Enzyme; 5′ cloning site XhoI (not destroyed); 3′ cloning site NotI (not destroyed)
  Sequencing primers: 5′ pcDL-F (5'-GTTGCCTTTACTTCTAGGCCT-3'); 3′ SV40pA-R (5'-GAAATTTGTGATGCTATTGC-3')
Terms and licenses: Academic/Nonprofit Terms; Industry Terms: Not Available to Industry
How to cite: pME18ST-d5-HT2B was a gift from Leslie Vosshall (Addgene plasmid # 53110 ; http://n2t.net/addgene:53110 ; RRID:Addgene_53110)
